Addgene plasmid #16286: pCIG-RARa-403-myc [TJ#344]
Depositing lab: Thomas Jessell. Depositing organization: Columbia University. Publication: A requirement for retinoic acid-mediated transcriptional activation in ventral neural patterning and motor neuron specification. Novitch BG, Wichterle H, Jessell TM, Sockanathan S. Neuron. 2003 Sep 25. 40(1):81-95. 10.1016/j.neuron.2003.08.006 PubMed 14527435.
Backbone
  Vector backbone: pCIG
  Backbone size w/o insert (bp): 6200
  Vector type: Mammalian Expression
Growth in bacteria
  Bacterial resistance: Ampicillin, 100 μg/mL
  Growth temperature: 37°C
  Growth strain: DH5alpha
  Copy number: High Copy
Gene/Insert
  Gene/Insert name: RAR alpha 403 (alt names: RARa; retinoic acid receptor, alpha)
  Species: H. sapiens (human)
  Insert size (bp): 1300
  Mutation: 403 truncation. Dominant repressor derivative.
  Entrez Gene: RARA (a.k.a. NR1B1, RAR, RARalpha)
  Tag / fusion protein: myc (N terminal on insert)
  Cloning method: Restriction Enzyme; 5′ cloning site ClaI (not destroyed); 3′ cloning site ClaI (not destroyed)
  Sequencing primers: 5′ pCAG-F
Terms and licenses: Academic/Nonprofit Terms; Industry Terms: Not Available to Industry
How to cite: pCIG-RARa-403-myc [TJ#344] was a gift from Thomas Jessell (Addgene plasmid # 16286 ; http://n2t.net/addgene:16286 ; RRID:Addgene_16286)
