[The description below was written by a language model from this plasmid's Addgene catalogue record.]
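Description:
pCIG-RARa-403-myc is a mammalian expression plasmid built on the pCIG backbone (about 6.2 kb without insert). It is propagated in E. coli as a high-copy plasmid under ampicillin selection. The record provides no feature table, so the promoter, origin of replication and any reporter elements are not explicitly listed. The recommended 5′ sequencing primer is a pCAG forward primer, which suggests that the insert sits downstream of a CAG-type (CMV enhancer/chicken β-actin) promoter. pCIG vectors are also generally known to carry an IRES-linked GFP reporter for marking transfected cells, but the record does not confirm either point for this construct.

The payload is an approximately 1.3 kb human retinoic acid receptor alpha (RARA, also called NR1B1) cDNA truncated at residue 403, with a myc epitope tag at the N terminus for detecting the expressed protein. The fragment was inserted by restriction cloning into a ClaI site, and ClaI sites are retained on both flanks. Because the same enzyme was used at both ends, insert orientation would have had to be checked. The record describes the 403 truncation as a dominant repressor derivative. Such a receptor is expected to still occupy retinoid response elements while failing to activate transcription in response to ligand, and so to block endogenous retinoic acid signalling.

In keeping with the associated publication on retinoic acid-mediated transcriptional activation in ventral neural patterning and motor neuron specification, the construct serves as a tool to inhibit retinoid receptor activity in expressing cells and to test whether that activity is required during neural development.
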