>Addgene plasmid #16286 | pCIG-RARa-403-myc [TJ#344] | addgene partial sequence | sequence record 22694 | pCAG-F 5'-GCAACGTGCTGGTTATTGTG-3'
CTCGAGGTCGATCGACGGTATCGATAAGCTTGGCTGCAGGTCGACTCTAGAGGATCCCCCTAGTAACGGC
CGCCAGTGTGCTGGAATTCGGCTTAATGCGGCCGCAGTACTATGGAGCAGAAGCTGATCTCTGAGGAGGA
CCTGAACGCGGCCGCTACCACCATGGCCAGCAACAGCAGCTCCTGCCCGACACCTGGGGGCGGGCACCTC
AATGGGTACCCGGTGCCTCCCTACGCCTTCTTCTTCCCCCCTATGCTGGGTGGACTCTCCCCGCCAGGCG
CTCTGACCACTCTCCAGCACCAGCTTCCAGTTAGTGGATATAGCACACCATCCCCAGCCACCATTGAGAC
CCAGAGCAGCAGTTCTGAAGAGATAGTGCCCAGCCCTCCCTCGCCACCCCCTCTACCCCGCATCTACAAG
CCTTGCTTTGTCTGTCAGGACAAGTCCTCAGGCTACCACTATGGGGTCAGCGCCTGTGAGGGCTGCAAGG
GCTTCTTCCGCCGCAGCATCCAGAAGAACATGGTGTACACGTGTCACCGGGACAAGAACTGCATCATCAA
CAAGGTGACCCGGAACCGCTGCCAGTACTGCCGACTGCAGAAGTGCTTTGAAGTGGGCATGTCCAAGGAG
TCTGTGAGAAACGACCGAAACAAGAAGAAGAAGGAGGTGCCCAAGCCCGAGTGCTCTGAGAGCTACACGC
TGACGCCGGAGGTGGGGGAGCTCATTGAGAAAGTGCGCAAAGCGCACCAGGAAACCTTCCCTGCCCTCTG
CCA
